Addgene plasmid #219548: pCMVd1-NLS-GAL4-iLight2-VP16-T2A-mTagBFP2
Purpose: NLS-Gal4(1-65)-iLight2-VP16-T2A-mTagBFP2 construct expression in mammalian cells.
Depositing lab: Vladislav Verkhusha. Publication: iLight2: A near-infrared optogenetic tool for gene transcription with low background activation. Baloban M, Kasatkina LA, Verkhusha VV. Protein Sci. 2024 May;33(5):e4993. doi: 10.1002/pro.4993. PubMed 38647395.
Backbone
  Vector backbone: pQP-Select
  Backbone manufacturer: Originally derived from pEGFP-N1 backbone after several modifications in our lab.
  Backbone size w/o insert (bp): 3427
  Vector type: Mammalian Expression
  Selectable markers: Neomycin (select with G418)
Growth in bacteria
  Bacterial resistance: Kanamycin, 50 μg/mL
  Growth temperature: 37°C
  Growth strain: DH5alpha
  Copy number: High Copy
Gene/Insert
  Gene/Insert name: NLS-Gal4(1-65)-iLight2-VP16-T2A-mTagBFP2
  Species: Synthetic
  Insert size (bp): 3118
  Mutation: The (SAGG)x4 linker between GAL4(1-65) and the PCM of IsPadC was replaced with a (SAGG)x1 linker.
  GenBank ID: MW890755.1 (part of the insert)
  Promoter: CMVd1
  Cloning method: Restriction Enzyme; 5′ cloning site NheI (not destroyed); 3′ cloning site BamHI (not destroyed)
  Sequencing primers: 5′ pBR322ori-F; 3′ F1ori-F
Terms and licenses: Academic/Nonprofit Terms; Industry Terms: Not Available to Industry
Depositor comments: To make pCMVd1-NLS-GAL4-iLight2-VP16-T2A-mTagBFP2, NLS-GAL4-Linker fragment was amplified and swapped with NLS-GAL4-4x(SAGG) fragment in pCMVd1-NLS-GAL4-iLight-VP16-T2A-mTagBFP2 plasmid (Addgene #170273) using NheI and EcoRI restriction sites.
How to cite: pCMVd1-NLS-GAL4-iLight2-VP16-T2A-mTagBFP2 was a gift from Vladislav Verkhusha (Addgene plasmid # 219548 ; http://n2t.net/addgene:219548 ; RRID:Addgene_219548)
