[The description below was written by a language model from this plasmid's Addgene catalogue record and pLannotate feature annotations shown in this document.]
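Description:
pCMVd1-NLS-GAL4-iLight2-VP16-T2A-mTagBFP2 is a mammalian expression plasmid of about 6.5 kb built on pQP-Select, a lab-modified derivative of the pEGFP-N1 backbone. It replicates at high copy in E. coli through a ColE1/pUC-type origin and also carries an f1 origin. A single Tn5 aminoglycoside phosphotransferase gene (NeoR/KanR), placed behind both a bacterial bla promoter and the SV40 enhancer/early promoter and followed by the HSV TK polyadenylation signal, provides kanamycin resistance in bacteria and G418 selection in mammalian cells.

The payload is a synthetic single open reading frame driven by a truncated CMV immediate-early promoter. The record calls it CMVd1, whereas the automated annotation labels the matching 52 bp segment as CMVd2; either way it is a weakened CMV variant intended to give reduced expression. The frame encodes a nuclear localisation signal, the GAL4 DNA-binding domain (residues 1-65), the iLight2 near-infrared light-sensing module based on the photosensory core of the bacterial phytochrome IsPadC, and the VP16 activation domain. This is followed by a T2A self-cleaving peptide and the blue fluorescent protein mTagBFP2, and the transcript ends at an SV40 poly(A) signal. The phytochrome portion lies in the unannotated stretch between GAL4 and VP16, and the short PGK promoter, bGH poly(A), ble and large T antigen fragments in the feature table are most likely incidental matches.

iLight2 differs from the parental iLight construct in that the fourfold SAGG linker between GAL4 and the photosensory module is shortened to a single repeat. The plasmid supplies the light-responsive transactivator of a near-infrared optogenetic gene transcription system described as having low background activation, presumably acting on a GAL4-responsive reporter supplied separately. The co-translated mTagBFP2 marks transfected cells.
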