Features (pLannotate 1.2.2; 15 found; start..end, strand, type, name):
    104..225     +  polyA_signal   SV40 poly(A) signal: SV40 polyadenylation signal
    259..687     -  rep_origin     f1 ori (sequence partly withheld): f1 bacteriophage origin of replication; arrow indicates direction of (+) strand synthesis
    714..818     +  promoter       AmpR promoter: bla
    820..1177    +  promoter       SV40 promoter: SV40 enhancer and early promoter
   1212..2006    +  CDS            NeoR/KanR: aminoglycoside phosphotransferase from Tn5; aph(3')-II (or nptII); confers resistance to neomycin, kanamycin, and G418 (Geneticin®)
   2027..2179    +  CDS            ble (fragment): BLE_KLEPN - Experimental evidence at protein level: Swiss-Prot protein existence level 1. Binding protein with a strong affinity to the bleomycin family of antibiotics. Binds to CL990; an antimitotic-antibiotic compound. From Klebsiella pneumoniae.
   2238..2285    +  polyA_signal   HSV TK poly(A) signal: herpes simplex virus thymidine kinase polyadenylation signal (Cole and Stacy, 1985)
   2376..2392    -  polyA_signal   bGH poly(A) signal (fragment): bovine growth hormone polyadenylation signal
   2614..3202    +  rep_origin     ori: high-copy-number ColE1/pMB1/pBR322/pUC origin of replication
   3321..3372    +  promoter       CMVd2 promoter: truncated human cytomegalovirus (CMV) immediate early promoter that yields moderately reduced expression relative to the full-length promoter
   3440..3634    +  CDS            GAL4 DNA binding domain (fragment): DNA binding domain of the GAL4 transcriptional activator; Saccharomyces cerevisiae GAL4 (truncated)
   4228..4248    -  promoter       PGK promoter (fragment): mouse phosphoglycerate kinase 1 promoter
   5504..5737    +  CDS            VP16 AD: transcriptional activation domain of herpes simplex virus protein VP16 (Triezenberg et al., 1988; Cousens et al., 1989); UL48
   5816..6514    +  CDS            TagBFP: monomeric blue fluorescent protein mammalian codon-optimized
   6543..81      +  CDS            large T antigen (fragment) (across the origin): large T antigen from SV40 (simian virus 40)
>Addgene plasmid #219548 | pCMVd1-NLS-GAL4-iLight2-VP16-T2A-mTagBFP2 | addgene full sequence | sequence record 434071 | Addgene NGS Result
CATAATCAGCCATACCACATTTGTAGAGGTTTTACTTGCTTTAAAAAACCTCCCACACCTCCCCCTGAAC
CTGAAACATAAAATGAATGCAATTGTTGTTGTTAACTTGTTTATTGCAGCTTATAATGGTTACAAATAAA
GCAATAGCATCACAAATTTCACAAATAAAGCATTTTTTTCACTGCATTCTAGTTGTGGTTTGTCCAAACT
CATCAATGTATCTTAAGGCGTAAATTGTAAGCGTTAATATTTTGTTAAAATTCGCGTTAAATTTTTGTTA
AATCAGCTCATTTTTTAACCAATAGGCCGAAATCGGCAAAATCCCTTATAAATCAAAAGAATAGACCGAG
ATAGGGT
[37 nt withheld, positions 358-394]
AAAGAACGTGGACTCCAACGTCAAAGG
[49 nt withheld, positions 422-470]
T
[91 nt withheld, positions 472-562]
G
[124 nt withheld, positions 564-687]
CAGGTGGCACTTTTCGGGGAAATGTGCGCGGAACCCCTATTTGTTTATTTTTCTAAATACATTCAAATAT
GTATCCGCTCATGAGACAATAACCCTGATAAATGCTTCAATAATATTGAAAAAGGAAGAGTCCTGAGGCG
GAAAGAACCAGCTGTGGAATGTGTGTCAGTTAGGGTGTGGAAAGTCCCCAGGCTCCCCAGCAGGCAGAAG
TATGCAAAGCATGCATCTCAATTAGTCAGCAACCAGGTGTGGAAAGTCCCCAGGCTCCCCAGCAGGCAGA
AGTATGCAAAGCATGCATCTCAATTAGTCAGCAACCATAGTCCCGCCCCTAACTCCGCCCATCCCGCCCC
TAACTCCGCCCAGTTCCGCCCATTCTCCGCCCCATGGCTGACTAATTTTTTTTATTTATGCAGAGGCCGA
GGCCGCCTCGGCCTCTGAGCTATTCCAGAAGTAGTGAGGAGGCTTTTTTGGAGGCCTAGGCTTTTGCAAA
GATCGATCAAGAGACAGGATGAGGATCGTTTCGCATGATTGAACAAGATGGATTGCACGCAGGTTCTCCG
GCCGCTTGGGTGGAGAGGCTATTCGGCTATGACTGGGCACAACAGACAATCGGCTGCTCTGATGCCGCCG
TGTTCCGGCTGTCAGCGCAGGGGCGCCCGGTTCTTTTTGTCAAGACCGACCTGTCCGGTGCCCTGAATGA
ACTGCAAGACGAGGCAGCGCGGCTATCGTGGCTGGCCACGACGGGCGTTCCTTGCGCAGCTGTGCTCGAC
GTTGTCACTGAAGCGGGAAGGGACTGGCTGCTATTGGGCGAAGTGCCGGGGCAGGATCTCCTGTCATCTC
ACCTTGCTCCTGCCGAGAAAGTATCCATCATGGCTGATGCAATGCGGCGGCTGCATACGCTTGATCCGGC
TACCTGCCCATTCGACCACCAAGCGAAACATCGCATCGAGCGAGCACGTACTCGGATGGAAGCCGGTCTT
GTCGATCAGGATGATCTGGACGAAGAGCATCAGGGGCTCGCGCCAGCCGAACTGTTCGCCAGGCTCAAGG
CGAGCATGCCCGACGGCGAGGATCTCGTCGTGACCCATGGCGATGCCTGCTTGCCGAATATCATGGTGGA
AAATGGCCGCTTTTCTGGATTCATCGACTGTGGCCGGCTGGGTGTGGCGGACCGCTATCAGGACATAGCG
TTGGCTACCCGTGATATTGCTGAAGAGCTTGGCGGCGAATGGGCTGACCGCTTCCTCGTGCTTTACGGTA
TCGCCGCTCCCGATTCGCAGCGCATCGCCTTCTATCGCCTTCTTGACGAGTTCTTCTGAGCGGGACTCTG
GGGTTCGAAATGACCGACCAAGCGACGCCCAACCTGCCATCACGAGATTTCGATTCCACCGCCGCCTTCT
ATGAAAGGTTGGGCTTCGGAATCGTTTTCCGGGACGCCGGCTGGATGATCCTCCAGCGCGGGGATCTCAT
GCTGGAGTTCTTCGCCCACCCTAGGGGGAGGCTAACTGAAACACGGAAGGAGACAATACCGGAAGGAACC
CGCGCTATGACGGCAATAAAAAGACAGAATAAAACGCACGGTGTTGGGTCGTTTGTTCATAAACGCGGGG
TTCGGTCCCAGGGCTGGCACTCTGTCGATACCCCACCGAGACCCCATTGGGGCCAATACGCCCGCGTTTC
TTCCTTTTCCCCACCCCACCCCCCAAGTTCGGGTGAAGGCCCAGGGCTCGCAGCCAACGTCGGGGCGGCA
GGCCCTGCCATAGCCTCAGGTTACTCATATATACTTTAGATTGATTTAAAACTTCATTTTTAATTTAAAA
GGATCTAGGTGAAGATCCTTTTTGATAATCTCATGACCAAAATCCCTTAACGTGAGTTTTCGTTCCACTG
AGCGTCAGACCCCGTAGAAAAGATCAAAGGATCTTCTTGAGATCCTTTTTTTCTGCGCGTAATCTGCTGC
TTGCAAACAAAAAAACCACCGCTACCAGCGGTGGTTTGTTTGCCGGATCAAGAGCTACCAACTCTTTTTC
CGAAGGTAACTGGCTTCAGCAGAGCGCAGATACCAAATACTGTTCTTCTAGTGTAGCCGTAGTTAGGCCA
CCACTTCAAGAACTCTGTAGCACCGCCTACATACCTCGCTCTGCTAATCCTGTTACCAGTGGCTGCTGCC
AGTGGCGATAAGTCGTGTCTTACCGGGTTGGACTCAAGACGATAGTTACCGGATAAGGCGCAGCGGTCGG
GCTGAACGGGGGGTTCGTGCACACAGCCCAGCTTGGAGCGAACGACCTACACCGAACTGAGATACCTACA
GCGTGAGCTATGAGAAAGCGCCACGCTTCCCGAAGGGAGAAAGGCGGACAGGTATCCGGTAAGCGGCAGG
GTCGGAACAGGAGAGCGCACGAGGGAGCTTCCAGGGGGAAACGCCTGGTATCTTTATAGTCCTGTCGGGT
TTCGCCACCTCTGACTTGAGCGTCGATTTTTGTGATGCTCGTCAGGGGGGCGGAGCCTATGGAAAAACGC
CAGCAACGCGGCCTTTTTACGGTTCCTGGCCTTTTGCTGGCCTTTTGCTCACATGTTCTTTCCTGCCAAA
ATCAACGGGACTTTCCAAAATGTCGTAACAACTCCGCCCCATTGACGCAAATGGGCGGTAGGCGTGTACG
GTGGGAGGTCTATATAAGCAGAGCTGGTTTAGTGAACCGTCAGATCCGCTAGCATGGCGCGCAAGAAGAA
GAGGAAGTCCGGAGGTGGTGGAAAGCTACTGTCTTCTATCGAACAAGCATGCGATATTTGCCGACTTAAA
AAGCTCAAGTGCTCCAAAGAAAAACCGAAGTGCGCCAAGTGTCTGAAGAACAACTGGGAGTGTCGCTACT
CTCCCAAAACCAAAAGGTCTCCGCTGACTAGGGCACATCTGACAGAAGTGGAATCAAGGCTAGAAAGACT
GGAACAGACTAGTGCTGGTGGGGAATTCGCCGCCGACCTGGGCTCTGACGATATCAGCAAGCTGATCGCC
GCCTGCGATCAGGAGCCAATCCACATCCCCAATGCCATCCAGCCATTTGGCGCCATGCTGATCGTGGAGA
AGGACACACAGCAGATCGTGTACGCCTCTGCCAACAGCGCCGAGTACTTCAGCGTGGCCGACAATACCAT
CCACGAGCTGTCCGATTTCAAGCAGGCCAACATCAATTCTCTGCTGCCCGAGCAGCTGATCAGCGGCCTG
ACATCCGCCATCTCTGAGAACGAGCCTATCTGGGTGGAGACCGACAGGCTGAGCTTTCTGGGCTGGCGCC
ACGAGAACTACTATATCATCGAGGTGGAGAGATACCACGTGCAGACATCCAATTGGTTCGAGATCCAGTT
TCAGCGGGCCTTCCAGAAGCTGAGAAACTGTAAGACCCACAACGATCTGATCAATACCCTGACACGGCTG
ATCCAGGAGATCAGCGGCTACGACAGAGTGATGATCTATCAGTTCGATCCCGAGTGGAATGGCAGAGTGA
TCGCCGAGAGCGTGAGACAGCTGTTTACCTCCATGCTGAACCACCACTTCCCAGCCTCTGACATCCCTGC
ACAGGCCAGGGCCATGTACAGCATCAACCCAATCCGCATCATCCCCGATGTGAATGCCGAGCCCCAGCCT
CTGCACATGATCCACAAGCCACAGAACACAGAGGCCGTGAATCTGTCCTGCGGCGTGCTGAGGGCCGTGT
CTCCACTGCACATGCAGTATCTGCGCAACTTTGGCGTGTCTGCCAGCACCTCCATCGGCATCTTCAATGA
GGACAAGCTGTGGGGCATCGTGGCCTGTCACCACACAAAGCCTAGGGCCATCGGCCGGAGAATCAGGCAC
CTGCTGGTGCGCACCGTGGAGTTTGCAGCAGAGCGCCTGTGGCTGATCCACTCCAGGAATGTGGAGCGGT
ACATGGTGACAGTGCAGGCAGCCCGGGAGCAGCTGTCTACCACAGCCGACGATAAGCACAGCTCCCACGA
GATCGTGATCGAGCACGCCGCCGACTGGTGCAAGCTGTTCCGGTGTGATGGCGTGGGCTACCTGAGAGGC
GAGGAGCTGACCACATATGGCGAGACCCCTGATCAGACCACAATCAACAAGCTGGTGGAGTGGCTGGAGG
AGAATGGCAAGAAGAGCCTGTTTTGGCACTCCCACATGCTGAAGGAGGACGCACCTGGACTGCTGCCAGA
TGGCAGCCGGTTCGCAGGACTGCTGGCCATCCCACTGAAGTCTGACGCCGATCTGTTTAGCTACCTGCTG
CTGTTCAGGGTGGCACAGAACGAGGTGCGCACATGGGCAGGCAAGCCTGAGAAGCTGTCCGTGGAGACCT
CTACAGGCACCATGGTGGGCCCACGGAAGTCTTTTGAGGCCTGGCAGGACGAGGTGAGCGGCAAGTCCCA
GCCTTGGAGAACCGCACAGCTGTATGCAGCCCGGGACATCGCCCGGGACCTGCTGATCGTGGCCGATAGC
ATGCAGCTGAACCTGCTGAATGACCAGCTGGCCGATGCCAACGAGAATCTGGAGAAGCTGGCCTCCTTCG
ACGATCTGACCTCTGGCGGCGGTACCAGCGGGGGTGGTGGATCAGGTGGAGGAGGTTCTGGAGGTGGTGG
ATCAGGAGGAGGTGGTTCTGGAGGTGGTGGATCAGGAGGAAGATCTGCGTACAGCCGCGCGCGTACGAAA
AACAATTACGGGTCTACCATCGAGGGCCTGCTCGATCTCCCGGACGACGACGCCCCCGAAGAGGCGGGGC
TGGCGGCTCCGCGCCTGTCCTTTCTCCCCGCGGGACACACGCGCAGACTGTCGACGGCCCCCCCGACCGA
TGTCAGCCTGGGGGACGAGCTCCACTTAGACGGCGAGGACGTGGCGATGGCGCATGCCGACGCGCTAGAC
GATTTCGATCTGGACATGTTGGGGGACGGGGATTCCCCTGGTCCGGGATTTACCCCCCACGACTCCGCCC
CCTACGGCGCTCTGGATATGGCCGACTTCGAGTTTGAGCAGATGTTTACCGATGCCCTTGGAATTGACGA
GTACGGTGGGGCTCGAGATAGGCGCGCCGAGGGCAGAGGAAGTCTGCTAACATGCGGTGACGTCGAGGAG
AATCCTGGCCCAACTAGTAGCGAGCTGATTAAGGAGAACATGCACATGAAGCTGTACATGGAGGGCACCG
TGGACAACCATCACTTCAAGTGCACATCCGAGGGCGAAGGCAAGCCCTACGAGGGCACCCAGACCATGAG
AATCAAGGTGGTCGAGGGCGGCCCTCTCCCCTTCGCCTTCGACATCCTGGCTACTAGCTTCCTCTACGGC
AGCAAGACCTTCATCAACCACACCCAGGGCATCCCCGACTTCTTCAAGCAGTCCTTCCCTGAGGGCTTCA
CATGGGAGAGAGTCACCACATACGAAGACGGGGGCGTGCTGACCGCTACCCAGGACACCAGCCTCCAGGA
CGGCTGCCTCATCTACAACGTCAAGATCAGAGGGGTGAACTTCACATCCAACGGCCCTGTGATGCAGAAG
AAAACACTCGGCTGGGAGGCCTTCACCGAGACGCTGTACCCCGCTGACGGCGGCCTGGAAGGCAGAAACG
ACATGGCCCTGAAGCTCGTGGGCGGGAGCCATCTGATCGCAAACGCCAAGACCACATATAGATCCAAGAA
ACCCGCTAAGAACCTCAAGATGCCTGGCGTCTACTATGTGGACTACAGACTGGAAAGAATCAAGGAGGCC
AACAACGAGACCTACGTCGAGCAGCACGAGGTGGCAGTGGCCAGATACTGCGACCTCCCTAGCAAACTGG
GGCACAAGCTTAATTAACCCGGGATCCACCGGGGCCGCGACTCTAGAT
